>Addgene plasmid #66140 | pET15b+PCNA1 G108C | depositor full sequence | sequence record 112846 | pET15b+PCNA1 G108C sequence 6455 bps
TTCTTGAAGACGAAAGGGCCTCGTGATACGCCTATTTTTATAGGTTAATGTCATGATAATAATGGTTTCT
TAGACGTCAGGTGGCACTTTTCGGGGAAATGTGCGCGGAACCCCTATTTGTTTATTTTTCTAAATACATT
CAAATATGTATCCGCTCATGAGACAATAACCCTGATAAATGCTTCAATAATATTGAAAAAGGAAGAGTAT
GAGTATTCAACATTTCCGTGTCGCCCTTATTCCCTTTTTTGCGGCATTTTGCCTTCCTGTTTTTGCTCAC
CCAGAAACGCTGGTGAAAGTAAAAGATGCTGAAGATCAGTTGGGTGCACGAGTGGGTTACATCGAACTGG
ATCTCAACAGCGGTAAGATCCTTGAGAGTTTTCGCCCCGAAGAACGTTTTCCAATGATGAGCACTTTTAA
AGTTCTGCTATGTGGCGCGGTATTATCCCGTGTTGACGCCGGGCAAGAGCAACTCGGTCGCCGCATACAC
TATTCTCAGAATGACTTGGTTGAGTACTCACCAGTCACAGAAAAGCATCTTACGGATGGCATGACAGTAA
GAGAATTATGCAGTGCTGCCATAACCATGAGTGATAACACTGCGGCCAACTTACTTCTGACAACGATCGG
AGGACCGAAGGAGCTAACCGCTTTTTTGCACAACATGGGGGATCATGTAACTCGCCTTGATCGTTGGGAA
CCGGAGCTGAATGAAGCCATACCAAACGACGAGCGTGACACCACGATGCCTGCAGCAATGGCAACAACGT
TGCGCAAACTATTAACTGGCGAACTACTTACTCTAGCTTCCCGGCAACAATTAATAGACTGGATGGAGGC
GGATAAAGTTGCAGGACCACTTCTGCGCTCGGCCCTTCCGGCTGGCTGGTTTATTGCTGATAAATCTGGA
GCCGGTGAGCGTGGGTCTCGCGGTATCATTGCAGCACTGGGGCCAGATGGTAAGCCCTCCCGTATCGTAG
TTATCTACACGACGGGGAGTCAGGCAACTATGGATGAACGAAATAGACAGATCGCTGAGATAGGTGCCTC
ACTGATTAAGCATTGGTAACTGTCAGACCAAGTTTACTCATATATACTTTAGATTGATTTAAAACTTCAT
TTTTAATTTAAAAGGATCTAGGTGAAGATCCTTTTTGATAATCTCATGACCAAAATCCCTTAACGTGAGT
TTTCGTTCCACTGAGCGTCAGACCCCGTAGAAAAGATCAAAGGATCTTCTTGAGATCCTTTTTTTCTGCG
CGTAATCTGCTGCTTGCAAACAAAAAAACCACCGCTACCAGCGGTGGTTTGTTTGCCGGATCAAGAGCTA
CCAACTCTTTTTCCGAAGGTAACTGGCTTCAGCAGAGCGCAGATACCAAATACTGTCCTTCTAGTGTAGC
CGTAGTTAGGCCACCACTTCAAGAACTCTGTAGCACCGCCTACATACCTCGCTCTGCTAATCCTGTTACC
AGTGGCTGCTGCCAGTGGCGATAAGTCGTGTCTTACCGGGTTGGACTCAAGACGATAGTTACCGGATAAG
GCGCAGCGGTCGGGCTGAACGGGGGGTTCGTGCACACAGCCCAGCTTGGAGCGAACGACCTACACCGAAC
TGAGATACCTACAGCGTGAGCTATGAGAAAGCGCCACGCTTCCCGAAGGGAGAAAGGCGGACAGGTATCC
GGTAAGCGGCAGGGTCGGAACAGGAGAGCGCACGAGGGAGCTTCCAGGGGGAAACGCCTGGTATCTTTAT
AGTCCTGTCGGGTTTCGCCACCTCTGACTTGAGCGTCGATTTTTGTGATGCTCGTCAGGGGGGCGGAGCC
TATGGAAAAACGCCAGCAACGCGGCCTTTTTACGGTTCCTGGCCTTTTGCTGGCCTTTTGCTCACATGTT
CTTTCCTGCGTTATCCCCTGATTCTGTGGATAACCGTATTACCGCCTTTGAGTGAGCTGATACCGCTCGC
CGCAGCCGAACGACCGAGCGCAGCGAGTCAGTGAGCGAGGAAGCGGAAGAGCGCCTGATGCGGTATTTTC
TCCTTACGCATCTGTGCGGTATTTCACACCGCATATATGGTGCACTCTCAGTACAATCTGCTCTGATGCC
GCATAGTTAAGCCAGTATACACTCCGCTATCGCTACGTGACTGGGTCATGGCTGCGCCCCGACACCCGCC
AACACCCGCTGACGCGCCCTGACGGGCTTGTCTGCTCCCGGCATCCGCTTACAGACAAGCTGTGACCGTC
TCCGGGAGCTGCATGTGTCAGAGGTTTTCACCGTCATCACCGAAACGCGCGAGGCAGCTGCGGTAAAGCT
CATCAGCGTGGTCGTGAAGCGATTCACAGATGTCTGCCTGTTCATCCGCGTCCAGCTCGTTGAGTTTCTC
CAGAAGCGTTAATGTCTGGCTTCTGATAAAGCGGGCCATGTTAAGGGCGGTTTTTTCCTGTTTGGTCACT
GATGCCTCCGTGTAAGGGGGATTTCTGTTCATGGGGGTAATGATACCGATGAAACGAGAGAGGATGCTCA
CGATACGGGTTACTGATGATGAACATGCCCGGTTACTGGAACGTTGTGAGGGTAAACAACTGGCGGTATG
GATGCGGCGGGACCAGAGAAAAATCACTCAGGGTCAATGCCAGCGCTTCGTTAATACAGATGTAGGTGTT
CCACAGGGTAGCCAGCAGCATCCTGCGATGCAGATCCGGAACATAATGGTGCAGGGCGCTGACTTCCGCG
TTTCCAGACTTTACGAAACACGGAAACCGAAGACCATTCATGTTGTTGCTCAGGTCGCAGACGTTTTGCA
GCAGCAGTCGCTTCACGTTCGCTCGCGTATCGGTGATTCATTCTGCTAACCAGTAAGGCAACCCCGCCAG
CCTAGCCGGGTCCTCAACGACAGGAGCACGATCATGCGCACCCGTGGCCAGGACCCAACGCTGCCCGAGA
TGCGCCGCGTGCGGCTGCTGGAGATGGCGGACGCGATGGATATGTTCTGCCAAGGGTTGGTTTGCGCATT
CACAGTTCTCCGCAAGAATTGATTGGCTCCAATTCTTGGAGTGGTGAATCCGTTAGCGAGGTGCCGCCGG
CTTCCATTCAGGTCGAGGTGGCCCGGCTCCATGCACCGCGACGCAACGCGGGGAGGCAGACAAGGTATAG
GGCGGCGCCTACAATCCATGCCAACCCGTTCCATGTGCTCGCCGAGGCGGCATAAATCGCCGTGACGATC
AGCGGTCCAGTGATCGAAGTTAGGCTGGTAAGAGCCGCGAGCGATCCTTGAAGCTGTCCCTGATGGTCGT
CATCTACCTGCCTGGACAGCATGGCCTGCAACGCGGGCATCCCGATGCCGCCGGAAGCGAGAAGAATCAT
AATGGGGAAGGCCATCCAGCCTCGCGTCGCGAACGCCAGCAAGACGTAGCCCAGCGCGTCGGCCGCCATG
CCGGCGATAATGGCCTGCTTCTCGCCGAAACGTTTGGTGGCGGGACCAGTGACGAAGGCTTGAGCGAGGG
CGTGCAAGATTCCGAATACCGCAAGCGACAGGCCGATCATCGTCGCGCTCCAGCGAAAGCGGTCCTCGCC
GAAAATGACCCAGAGCGCTGCCGGCACCTGTCCTACGAGTTGCATGATAAAGAAGACAGTCATAAGTGCG
GCGACGATAGTCATGCCCCGCGCCCACCGGAAGGAGCTGACTGGGTTGAAGGCTCTCAAGGGCATCGGTC
GAGATCCCGGTGCCTAATGAGTGAGCTAACTTACATTAATTGCGTTGCGCTCACTGCCCGCTTTCCAGTC
GGGAAACCTGTCGTGCCAGCTGCATTAATGAATCGGCCAACGCGCGGGGAGAGGCGGTTTGCGTATTGGG
CGCCAGGGTGGTTTTTCTTTTCACCAGTGAGACGGGCAACAGCTGATTGCCCTTCACCGCCTGGCCCTGA
GAGAGTTGCAGCAAGCGGTCCACGCTGGTTTGCCCCAGCAGGCGAAAATCCTGTTTGATGGTGGTTAACG
GCGGGATATAACATGAGCTGTCTTCGGTATCGTCGTATCCCACTACCGAGATATCCGCACCAACGCGCAG
CCCGGACTCGGTAATGGCGCGCATTGCGCCCAGCGCCATCTGATCGTTGGCAACCAGCATCGCAGTGGGA
ACGATGCCCTCATTCAGCATTTGCATGGTTTGTTGAAAACCGGACATGGCACTCCAGTCGCCTTCCCGTT
CCGCTATCGGCTGAATTTGATTGCGAGTGAGATATTTATGCCAGCCAGCCAGACGCAGACGCGCCGAGAC
AGAACTTAATGGGCCCGCTAACAGCGCGATTTGCTGGTGACCCAATGCGACCAGATGCTCCACGCCCAGT
CGCGTACCGTCTTCATGGGAGAAAATAATACTGTTGATGGGTGTCTGGTCAGAGACATCAAGAAATAACG
CCGGAACATTAGTGCAGGCAGCTTCCACAGCAATGGCATCCTGGTCATCCAGCGGATAGTTAATGATCAG
CCCACTGACGCGTTGCGCGAGAAGATTGTGCACCGCCGCTTTACAGGCTTCGACGCCGCTTCGTTCTACC
ATCGACACCACCACGCTGGCACCCAGTTGATCGGCGCGAGATTTAATCGCCGCGACAATTTGCGACGGCG
CGTGCAGGGCCAGACTGGAGGTGGCAACGCCAATCAGCAACGACTGTTTGCCCGCCAGTTGTTGTGCCAC
GCGGTTGGGAATGTAATTCAGCTCCGCCATCGCCGCTTCCACTTTTTCCCGCGTTTTCGCAGAAACGTGG
CTGGCCTGGTTCACCACGCGGGAAACGGTCTGATAAGAGACACCGGCATACTCTGCGACATCGTATAACG
TTACTGGTTTCACATTCACCACCCTGAATTGACTCTCTTCCGGGCGCTATCATGCCATACCGCGAAAGGT
TTTGCGCCATTCGATGGTGTCCGGGATCTCGACGCTCTCCCTTATGCGACTCCTGCATTAGGAAGCAGCC
CAGTAGTAGGTTGAGGCCGTTGAGCACCGCCGCCGCAAGGAATGGTGCATGCAAGGAGATGGCGCCCAAC
AGTCCCCCGGCCACGGGGCCTGCCACCATACCCACGCCGAAACAAGCGCTCATGAGCCCGAAGTGGCGAG
CCCGATCTTCCCCATCGGTGATGTCGGCGATATAGGCGCCAGCAACCGCACCTGTGGCGCCGGTGATGCC
GGCCACGATGCGTCCGGCGTAGAGGATCGAGATCTCGATCCCGCGAAATTAATACGACTCACTATAGGGG
AATTGTGAGCGGATAACAATTCCCCTCTAGAAATAATTTTGTTTAACTTTAAGAAGGAGATATACCATGG
GCAGCAGCCATCATCATCATCATCACAGCAGCGGCCTGGTGCCGCGCGGCAGCCATATGTTTAAAATTGT
GTATCCGAACGCCAAAGATTTCTTTAGCTTCATCAACAGCATTACCAACGTTACGGATTCTATCATCCTG
AACTTCACCGAAGATGGCATCTTCAGTCGTCATCTGACGGAAGATAAAGTGCTGATGGCAATCATGCGCA
TTCCGAAAGATGTTCTGTCTGAATACAGTATTGATAGCCCGACCTCTGTGAAACTGGATGTGAGCTCTGT
GAAGAAAATTCTGAGCAAAGCAAGTAGCAAAAAAGCGACGATTGAACTGACCGAAACGGATTCTGGCCTG
AAAATCATCATCCGTGATGAAAAATCTTGCGCCAAAAGTACCATCTACATCAAAGCAGAAAAAGGCCAGG
TTGAACAGCTGACGGAACCGAAAGTGAACCTGGCCGTTAATTTTACCACGGATGAAAGCGTGCTGAACGT
TATCGCGGCCGATGTGACCCTGGTTGGTGAAGAAATGCGTATCAGCACGGAAGAAGATAAAATCAAAATT
GAAGCGGGCGAAGAAGGTAAACGCTATGTGGCCTTTCTGATGAAAGATAAACCGCTGAAAGAACTGAGCA
TCGATACCTCTGCCTCTAGTAGCTACAGCGCAGAAATGTTCAAAGATGCGGTGAAAGGCCTGCGTGGTTT
TAGTGCGCCGACGATGGTGTCTTTCGGTGAAAATCTGCCGATGAAAATTGATGTGGAAGCAGTTAGCGGC
GGTCACATGATCTTCTGGATTGCGCCGCGCCTGTGAAGAGCGGATCCGGCTGCTAACAAAGCCCGAAAGG
AAGCTGAGTTGGCTGCTGCCACCGCTGAGCAATAACTAGCATAACCCCTTGGGGCCTCTAAACGGGTCTT
GAGGGGTTTTTTGCTGAAAGGAGGAACTATATCCGGATATCCCGCAAGAGGCCCGGCAGTACCGGCATAA
CCAAGCCTATGCCTACAGCATCCAGGGTGACGGTGCCGAGGATGACGATGAGCGCATTGTTAGATTTCAT
ACACGGTGCCTGACTGCGTTAGCAATTTAACTGTGATAAACTACCGCATTAAAGCTTATCGATGATAAGC
TGTCAAACATGAGAA
Features (pLannotate 1.2.2; 21 found; start..end, strand, type, name):
    104..208     +  promoter       AmpR promoter: bla
    209..1069    +  CDS            AmpR: β-lactamase; bla; confers resistance to ampicillin, carbenicillin, and related antibiotics
   1240..1828    +  rep_origin     ori: high-copy-number ColE1/pMB1/pBR322/pUC origin of replication
   2014..2156    -  misc_feature   bom: basis of mobility region from pBR322
   2258..2449    -  CDS            rop: Rop protein, which maintains plasmids at low copy number; rop
   2466..2846    +  CDS            YPB1_ECOLX: Protein predicted: Swiss-Prot protein existence level 4. From Escherichia coli.
   3088..3712    -  CDS            TcR (fragment): tetracycline efflux protein; tet; confers resistance to tetracycline
   3727..3748    -  protein_bind   CAP binding site: CAP binding activates transcription in the presence of cAMP. E. coli catabolite activator protein
   3761..4843    -  CDS            lacI: lac repressor; lacI; The lac repressor binds to the lac operator to inhibit transcription in E. coli. This inhibition can be relieved by adding lactose or isopropyl-β-D-thiogalactopyranoside (IPTG).
   4844..4921    -  promoter       lacI promoter: lacI
   4929..5208    -  CDS            TcR (fragment): tetracycline efflux protein; tet; confers resistance to tetracycline
   5230..5248    +  promoter       T7 promoter: promoter for bacteriophage T7 RNA polymerase
   5249..5273    +  protein_bind   lac operator: The lac repressor binds to the lac operator to inhibit transcription in E. coli. This inhibition can be relieved by adding lactose or isopropyl-β-D-thiogalactopyranoside (IPTG). lac repressor encoded by lacI
   5288..5310    +  RBS            RBS: efficient ribosome binding site from bacteriophage T7 gene 10 (Olins and Rangwala, 1989)
   5329..5345    +  CDS            capTEV™ (fragment): composite tag for in vivo biotinylation, TEV protease cleavage, and 6xHis tagging
   5356..5373    +  CDS            thrombin site: thrombin recognition and cleavage site
   5377..6123    +  CDS            pcn1: PCNA1_SACS2 - Also known as pcnA-like. Experimental evidence at protein level: Swiss-Prot protein existence level 1. One of the sliding clamp subunits that acts as a moving platform for DNA processing. Responsible for tethering the catalytic subunit of DNA polymerase to DNA during high-speed replication. Heterotrimer stimulates the Holliday junction resolvase Hjc. DNA polymerase I, DNA ligase and the flap endonuclease may be constitutively associated with the PCNA heterotrimer forming a scanning complex able to couple DNA synthesis and Okazaki fragment maturation. From Saccharolobus solfataric
   6139..6188    +  CDS            SET1 (fragment): solubility-enhancement tag derived from T7 phage gene 10B
   6196..6243    +  terminator     T7 terminator: transcription terminator for bacteriophage T7 RNA polymerase
   6266..6370    -  CDS            TcR (fragment): tetracycline efflux protein; tet; confers resistance to tetracycline
   6418..6446    -  promoter       tet promoter: E. coli promoter for tetracycline efflux protein gene
