[The description below was written by a language model from this plasmid's Addgene catalogue record and pLannotate feature annotations shown in this document.]
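Description:
pET15b+PCNA1 G108C is a bacterial expression plasmid built on the Novagen pET-15b(+) backbone (6,455 bp in total) for producing a point mutant of PCNA1, one of the DNA polymerase sliding clamp subunits of the archaeon Sulfolobus (Saccharolobus) solfataricus P2. It is propagated in E. coli through a pBR322-type ColE1 origin accompanied by the rop gene and bom region, which is consistent with the recorded low copy number, and it is selected with ampicillin via the bla β-lactamase gene. The scattered tetracycline-resistance fragments and tet promoter in the annotation are non-functional remnants of the pBR322 ancestry of the backbone.

The roughly 750 bp PCNA1 coding sequence was subcloned from a synthetic gene codon-optimised for E. coli and inserted between the NdeI and BamHI sites, both of which are retained. It carries the G108C substitution. Transcription is driven by a T7 promoter followed by a lac operator, with a T7 gene 10 ribosome binding site upstream and a T7 terminator downstream. The plasmid-borne lacI gene supplies repressor, so expression is held off until induction with IPTG in a host that provides T7 RNA polymerase. The backbone contributes an N-terminal His6 tag followed by a thrombin cleavage site, allowing affinity purification and optional tag removal. The short "capTEV" and "SET1" hits most likely reflect the His-tag region and backbone sequence near the terminator rather than additional functional tags. According to the associated publication title, the engineered cysteine serves to introduce selective intersubunit disulfide bonds into the self-assembling PCNA scaffold to enhance the activity of an artificial multienzyme complex.
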