Addgene plasmid #66140: pET15b+PCNA1 G108C
Purpose: Expresses the G108C mutant of Sulfolobus solfataricus PCNA1
Depositing lab: Teruyuki Nagamune. Depositing organization: The University of Tokyo. Publication: Introduction of selective intersubunit disulfide bonds into self-assembly protein scaffold to enhance an artificial multienzyme complex's activity. Hirakawa H, Kakitani A, Nagamune T. Biotechnol Bioeng. 2013 Jul;110(7):1858-64. doi: 10.1002/bit.24861. Epub 2013 Feb 22. PubMed 23404255.
Backbone
  Vector backbone: pET-15b(+)
  Backbone manufacturer: Novagen
  Backbone size w/o insert (bp): 5698
  Total vector size (bp): 6455
  Vector type: Bacterial Expression
Growth in bacteria
  Bacterial resistance: Ampicillin, 100 μg/mL
  Growth temperature: 37°C
  Growth strain: DH5alpha
  Growth instructions: Supplement with 1% glucose is recommended to suppress leaky expression.
  Copy number: Low Copy
Gene/Insert
  Gene/Insert name: DNA polymerase sliding clamp 1 (alt name: PCNA1)
  Species: Synthetic; Sulfolobus solfataricus P2
  Insert size (bp): 757
  Mutation: G108C
  GenBank ID: NP_341936
  Promoter: T7 promoter
  Tag / fusion protein: His6 tag (N terminal on backbone)
  Cloning method: Restriction Enzyme; 5′ cloning site NdeI (not destroyed); 3′ cloning site BamHI (not destroyed)
  Sequencing primers: 5′ T7; 3′ T7 Terminal
Terms and licenses: Academic/Nonprofit Terms; Industry Terms: Not Available to Industry
Depositor comments: The PCNA1 gene was subcloned from a synthetic gene whose codons are optimized for E. coli expression.
How to cite: pET15b+PCNA1 G108C was a gift from Teruyuki Nagamune (Addgene plasmid # 66140 ; http://n2t.net/addgene:66140 ; RRID:Addgene_66140)
