>Addgene plasmid #66140 | pET15b+PCNA1 G108C | addgene partial sequence | sequence record 117553 | T7term 5'-GCTAGTTATTGCTCAGCGG-3'
TTGTTAGCAGCCGGATCCGCTCTTCACAGGCGCGGCGCAATCCAGAAGATCATGTGACCGCCGCTAACTG
CTTCCACATCAATTTTCATCGGCAGATTTTCACCGAAAGACACCATCGTCGGCGCACTAAAACCACGCAG
GCCTTTCACCGCATCTTTGAACATTTCTGCGCTGTAGCTACTAGAGGCAGAGGTATCGATGCTCAGTTCT
TTCAGCGGTTTATCTTTCATCAGAAAGGCCACATAGCGTTTACCTTCTTCGCCCGCTTCAATTTTGATTT
TATCTTCTTCCGTGCTGATACGCATTTCTTCACCAACCAGGGTCACATCGGCCGCGATAACGTTCAGCAC
GCTTTCATCCGTGGTAAAATTAACGGCCAGGTTCACTTTCGGTTCCGTCAGCTGTTCAACCTGGCCTTTT
TCTGCTTTGATGTAGATGGTACTTTTGGCGCAAGATTTTTCATCACGGATGATGATTTTCAGGCCAGAAT
CCGTTTCGGTCAGTTCAATCGTCGCTTTTTTGCTACTTGCTTTGCTCAGAATTTTCTTCACAGAGCTCAC
ATCCAGTTTCACAGAGGTCGGGCTATCAATACTGTATTCAGACAGAACATCTTTCGGAATGCGCATGATT
GCCATCAGCACTTTATCTTCCGTCAGATGACGACTGAAGATGCCATCTTCGGTGAAGTTCAGGATGATAG
AATCCGTAACGTTGGTAATGCTGTTGATGAAGCTAAAGAAATCTTTGGCGTTCGGATACACAATTTTAAA
CATATGGCTGCCGCGCGGCACCAGGCCGCTGCTGTGATGATGATGATGATGGCTGCTGCCCATGGTATAT
CTCCTTCTTAAAGTTAAACAAAATTATTTCTAGAGGGGAATTGTTATCCGCTCACAATTCCCCTATAGTG
AGTCGTATTAATTTCGCGGGATCGAGATCTCGATCCTCTACGCCGGACGCATCGTGGCCGGCATCAC
